Addgene plasmid #145179: mScarlet-MYO10
Purpose: Expresses mScarlet-MYO10 in mammalian cells
Depositing lab: Johanna Ivaska. Depositing organization: University of Turku. Publication: Filopodome Mapping Identifies p130Cas as a Mechanosensitive Regulator of Filopodia Stability. Jacquemet G, Stubb A, Saup R, Miihkinen M, Kremneva E, Hamidi H, Ivaska J. Curr Biol. 2019 Jan 21;29(2):202-216.e7. doi: 10.1016/j.cub.2018.11.053. Epub 2019 Jan 10. PubMed 30639111.
Backbone
  Vector backbone: pcDNA3.1
  Vector type: Mammalian Expression
Growth in bacteria
  Bacterial resistance: Ampicillin, 100 μg/mL
  Growth temperature: 37°C
  Growth strain: DH5alpha
  Copy number: High Copy
Gene/Insert
  Gene/Insert name: mScarlet-MYO10
  Species: H. sapiens (human)
  Entrez Gene: MYO10 (a.k.a. MyoX)
Terms and licenses: Academic/Nonprofit Terms; Industry Terms: Not Available to Industry
How to cite: mScarlet-MYO10 was a gift from Johanna Ivaska (Addgene plasmid # 145179 ; http://n2t.net/addgene:145179 ; RRID:Addgene_145179)
