[The description below was written by a language model from this plasmid's Addgene catalogue record and pLannotate feature annotations shown in this document.]
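Description:
mScarlet-MYO10 is a mammalian expression plasmid of about 12.5 kb built on a pcDNA3.1 backbone, designed to produce human myosin-X (MYO10) fused at its N-terminus to the red fluorescent protein mScarlet. In bacteria it is maintained at high copy through a ColE1/pUC-type origin and selected with ampicillin via the β-lactamase gene and its own promoter. An f1 origin is also present, along with small lac promoter/operator remnants typical of this backbone family.

Expression of the fusion is driven by the human cytomegalovirus immediate-early enhancer and promoter and terminated by the bovine growth hormone polyadenylation signal. A T7 promoter lies just upstream of the coding region. The annotated reading frame begins with short leader elements, namely a fragment matching a composite His-containing tag, the T7 gene 10 leader and an Xpress epitope with its enterokinase site. This suggests the insert sits in a His/Xpress-tagged version of the backbone, although the catalogue entry does not mention these tags. They are followed by mScarlet, a short linker derived from a multiple cloning site, and the roughly 6.2 kb MYO10 coding sequence. A separate SV40 early promoter drives a neomycin phosphotransferase gene with an SV40 polyadenylation signal, which would allow G418 selection of stably transfected mammalian cells.

MYO10 is an unconventional myosin that concentrates at filopodia tips and promotes filopodia formation, so the red fusion serves as a live-cell marker and inducer of filopodia for fluorescence imaging. This fits the associated study, which mapped filopodial components and examined the regulation of filopodia stability.
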