Features (pLannotate 1.2.2; 25 found; start..end, strand, type, name):
     28..80      -  misc_feature   bom (fragment): basis of mobility region from pBR322
    235..614     +  enhancer       CMV enhancer: human cytomegalovirus immediate early enhancer
    615..818     +  promoter       CMV promoter: human cytomegalovirus (CMV) immediate early promoter
    814..847     +  LTR            5' LTR (truncated) (fragment): truncated 5' long terminal repeat (LTR) from HIV-1
    863..881     +  promoter       T7 promoter: promoter for bacteriophage T7 RNA polymerase
    932..952     +  CDS            capTEV™ (fragment): composite tag for in vivo biotinylation, TEV protease cleavage, and 6xHis tagging
    953..985     +  CDS            T7 tag (gene 10 leader): leader peptide from bacteriophage T7 gene 10 promotes efficient translation in E. coli
    989..1012    +  CDS            Xpress™ tag: Xpress™ epitope tag, including an enterokinase recognition and cleavage site
   1030..1725    +  CDS            mScarlet: mScarlet is a basic (constitutively fluorescent) red fluorescent protein published in 2016, derived from synthetic construct. It has moderate acid sensitivity.
   1804..1845    +  misc_feature   MCS (fragment): multiple cloning site
   1846..8019    +  CDS            MYO10: MYO10_HUMAN - Also known as KIAA0799. Experimental evidence at protein level: Swiss-Prot protein existence level 1. [Isoform Headless]: Functions as a dominant-negative regulator of isoform 1, suppressing its filopodia-inducing and axon outgrowth-promoting activities. In hippocampal neurons, it increases VASP retention in spine heads to induce spine formation and spine head expansion (By similarity). From Homo sapiens (Human).
   8066..8290    +  polyA_signal   bGH poly(A) signal: bovine growth hormone polyadenylation signal
   8294..8315    +  promoter       SV40 promoter (fragment): SV40 enhancer and early promoter
   8336..8764    +  rep_origin     f1 ori (sequence partly withheld): f1 bacteriophage origin of replication; arrow indicates direction of (+) strand synthesis
   8778..9107    +  promoter       SV40 promoter: SV40 enhancer and early promoter
   9174..9965    +  CDS            neo: KKA2_KLEPN - Also known as kan, nptII. Experimental evidence at protein level: Swiss-Prot protein existence level 1. Resistance to kanamycin, neomycin, paromomycin, ribostamycin, butirosin and gentamicin B. From Klebsiella pneumoniae.
   9989..10147   +  CDS            ble (fragment): BLE_KLEPN - Experimental evidence at protein level: Swiss-Prot protein existence level 1. Binding protein with a strong affinity to the bleomycin family of antibiotics. Binds to CL990; an antimitotic-antibiotic compound. From Klebsiella pneumoniae.
  10142..10263   +  polyA_signal   SV40 poly(A) signal: SV40 polyadenylation signal
  10334..10356   -  protein_bind   lac operator (fragment): The lac repressor binds to the lac operator to inhibit transcription in E. coli. This inhibition can be relieved by adding lactose or isopropyl-β-D-thiogalactopyranoside (IPTG). lac repressor encoded by lacI
  10360..10390   -  promoter       lac promoter: promoter for the E. coli lac operon
  10405..10426   -  protein_bind   CAP binding site: CAP binding activates transcription in the presence of cAMP. E. coli catabolite activator protein
  10439..10531   -  CDS            lacI (fragment): lac repressor; lacI; The lac repressor binds to the lac operator to inhibit transcription in E. coli. This inhibition can be relieved by adding lactose or isopropyl-β-D-thiogalactopyranoside (IPTG).
  10714..11302   -  rep_origin     ori: high-copy-number ColE1/pMB1/pBR322/pUC origin of replication
  11473..12333   -  CDS            AmpR: β-lactamase; bla; confers resistance to ampicillin, carbenicillin, and related antibiotics
  12334..12438   -  promoter       AmpR promoter: bla
>Addgene plasmid #145179 | mScarlet-MYO10 | addgene full sequence | sequence record 307033 | Addgene NGS Result
GACGGATCGGGAGATCTCCCGATCCCCTATGGTGCACTCTCAGTACAATCTGCTCTGATGCCGCATAGTT
AAGCCAGTATCTGCTCCCTGCTTGTGTGTTGGAGGTCGCTGAGTAGTGCGCGAGCAAAATTTAAGCTACA
ACAAGGCAAGGCTTGACCGACAATTGCATGAAGAATCTGCTTAGGGTTAGGCGTTTTGCGCTGCTTCGCG
ATGTACGGGCCAGATATACGCGTTGACATTGATTATTGACTAGTTATTAATAGTAATCAATTACGGGGTC
ATTAGTTCATAGCCCATATATGGAGTTCCGCGTTACATAACTTACGGTAAATGGCCCGCCTGGCTGACCG
CCCAACGACCCCCGCCCATTGACGTCAATAATGACGTATGTTCCCATAGTAACGCCAATAGGGACTTTCC
ATTGACGTCAATGGGTGGAGTATTTACGGTAAACTGCCCACTTGGCAGTACATCAAGTGTATCATATGCC
AAGTACGCCCCCTATTGACGTCAATGACGGTAAATGGCCCGCCTGGCATTATGCCCAGTACATGACCTTA
TGGGACTTTCCTACTTGGCAGTACATCTACGTATTAGTCATCGCTATTACCATGGTGATGCGGTTTTGGC
AGTACATCAATGGGCGTGGATAGCGGTTTGACTCACGGGGATTTCCAAGTCTCCACCCCATTGACGTCAA
TGGGAGTTTGTTTTGGCACCAAAATCAACGGGACTTTCCAAAATGTCGTAACAACTCCGCCCCATTGACG
CAAATGGGCGGTAGGCGTGTACGGTGGGAGGTCTATATAAGCAGAGCTCTCTGGCTAACTAGAGAACCCA
CTGCTTACTGGCTTATCGAAATTAATACGACTCACTATAGGGAGACCCAAGCTGGCTAGCGTTTAAACTT
AAGCTTACCATGGGGGGTTCTCATCATCATCATCATCATGGTATGGCTAGCATGACTGGTGGACAGCAAA
TGGGTCGGGATCTGTACGACGATGACGATAAGGTACCAATGTTACTAGTATGGTGAGCAAGGGCGAGGCA
GTGATCAAGGAGTTCATGCGGTTCAAGGTGCACATGGAGGGCTCCATGAACGGCCACGAGTTCGAGATCG
AGGGCGAGGGCGAGGGCCGCCCCTACGAGGGCACCCAGACCGCCAAGCTGAAGGTGACCAAGGGTGGCCC
CCTGCCCTTCTCCTGGGACATCCTGTCCCCTCAGTTCATGTACGGCTCCAGGGCCTTCACCAAGCACCCC
GCCGACATCCCCGACTACTATAAGCAGTCCTTCCCCGAGGGCTTCAAGTGGGAGCGCGTGATGAACTTCG
AGGACGGCGGCGCCGTGACCGTGACCCAGGACACCTCCCTGGAGGACGGCACCCTGATCTACAAGGTGAA
GCTCCGCGGCACCAACTTCCCTCCTGACGGCCCCGTAATGCAGAAGAAGACAATGGGCTGGGAAGCGTCC
ACCGAGCGGTTGTACCCCGAGGACGGCGTGCTGAAGGGCGACATTAAGATGGCCCTGCGCCTGAAGGACG
GCGGCCGCTACCTGGCGGACTTCAAGACCACCTACAAGGCCAAGAAGCCCGTGCAGATGCCCGGCGCCTA
CAACGTCGACCGCAAGTTGGACATCACCTCCCACAACGAGGACTACACCGTGGTGGAACAGTACGAACGC
TCCGAGGGCCGCCACTCCACCGGCGGCATGGACGAGCTGTACAAGTCCGGACTCAGATCCTACCCCTATG
ATGTGCCTGACTATGCCGGACACGGACACGGCCACCTGGTGCCCAGGGGCAGCAGATCTCGAGCTCAAGC
TTCGAATTCTGCAGTCGACGGTACCATGGATAACTTCTTCACCGAGGGAACACGGGTCTGGCTGAGAGAA
AATGGCCAGCATTTTCCAAGTACTGTAAATTCCTGTGCAGAAGGCATCGTCGTCTTCCGGACAGACTATG
GTCAGGTATTCACTTACAAGCAGAGCACAATTACCCACCAGAAGGTGACTGCTATGCACCCCACGAACGA
GGAGGGCGTGGATGACATGGCGTCCTTGACAGAGCTCCATGGCGGCTCCATCATGTATAACTTATTCCAG
CGGTATAAGAGAAATCAAATATATACCTACATCGGCTCCATCCTGGCCTCCGTGAACCCCTACCAGCCCA
TCGCCGGGCTGTACGAGCCTGCCACCATGGAGCAGTACAGCCGGCGCCACCTGGGCGAGCTGCCCCCGCA
CATCTTCGCCATCGCCAACGAGTGCTACCGCTGCCTGTGGAAGCGCTACGACAACCAGTGCATCCTCATC
AGTGGTGAAAGTGGGGCAGGTAAAACCGAAAGCACTAAATTGATCCTCAAGTTTCTGTCAGTCATCAGTC
AACAGTCTTTGGAATTGTCCTTAAAGGAGAAGACATCCTGTGTTGAACGAGCTATTCTTGAAAGCAGCCC
CATCATGGAAGCTTTCGGCAATGCGAAGACCGTGTACAACAACAACTCTAGTCGCTTTGGGAAGTTTGTT
CAGCTGAACATCTGTCAGAAAGGAAATATTCAGGGCGGGAGAATTGTAGATTATTTATTAGAAAAAAACC
GAGTAGTAAGGCAAAATCCCGGGGAAAGGAATTATCACATATTTTATGCACTGCTGGCAGGGCTGGAACA
TGAAGAAAGAGAAGAATTTTATTTATCTACGCCAGAAAACTACCACTACTTGAATCAGTCTGGATGTGTA
GAAGACAAGACAATCAGTGACCAGGAATCCTTTAGGGAAGTTATTACGGCAATGGACGTGATGCAGTTCA
GCAAGGAGGAAGTTCGGGAAGTGTCGAGGCTGCTTGCTGGTATACTGCATCTTGGGAACATAGAATTTAT
CACTGCTGGTGGGGCACAGGTTTCCTTCAAAACAGCTTTGGGCAGATCTGCGGAGTTACTTGGGCTGGAC
CCAACACAGCTCACAGATGCTTTGACCCAGAGATCAATGTTCCTCAGGGGAGAAGAGATCCTCACGCCTC
TCAATGTTCAACAGGCAGTAGACAGCAGGGACTCCCTGGCCATGGCTCTGTATGCGTGCTGCTTTGAGTG
GGTAATCAAGAAGATCAACAGCAGGATCAAAGGCAATGAGGACTTCAAGTCTATTGGCATCCTCGACATC
TTTGGATTTGAAAACTTTGAGGTTAATCACTTTGAACAGTTCAATATAAACTATGCAAACGAGAAACTTC
AGGAGTACTTCAACAAGCATATTTTTTCTTTAGAACAACTAGAATATAGCCGGGAAGGATTAGTGTGGGA
AGATATTGACTGGATAGACAATGGAGAATGCCTGGACTTGATTGAGAAGAAACTTGGCCTCCTAGCCCTT
ATCAATGAAGAAAGCCATTTTCCTCAAGCCACAGACAGCACCTTATTGGAGAAGCTACACAGTCAGCATG
CGAATAACCACTTTTATGTGAAGCCCAGAGTTGCAGTTAACAATTTTGGAGTGAAGCACTATGCTGGAGA
GGTGCAATATGATGTCCGAGGTATCTTGGAGAAGAACAGAGATACATTTCGAGATGACCTTCTCAATTTG
CTAAGAGAAAGCCGATTTGACTTTATCTACGATCTTTTTGAACATGTTTCAAGCCGCAACAACCAGGATA
CCTTGAAATGTGGAAGCAAACATCGGCGGCCTACAGTCAGCTCACAGTTCAAGGACTCACTGCATTCCTT
AATGGCAACGCTAAGCTCCTCTAATCCTTTCTTTGTTCGCTGTATCAAGCCAAACATGCAGAAGATGCCA
GACCAGTTTGACCAGGCGGTTGTGCTGAACCAGCTGCGGTACTCAGGGATGCTGGAGACTGTGAGAATCC
GCAAAGCTGGGTATGCGGTCCGAAGACCCTTTCGGGACTTTTACAAAAGGTATAAAGTGCTGATGAGGAA
TCTGGCTCTGCCTGAGGACGTCCGAGGGAAGTGCACGAGCCTGCTGCAGCTCTATGATGCCTCCAACAGC
GAGTGGCAGCTGGGGAAGACCAAGGTCTTTCTTCGAGAATCCTTGGAACAGAAACTGGAGAAGCGGAGGG
AAGAGGAAGTGAGCCACGCGGCCATGGTGATTCGGGCCCATGTCTTGGGCTTCTTAGCACGAAAACAATA
CAGAAAGGTCCTTTATTGTGTGGTGATAATACAGAAGAATTACAGAGCATTCCTTCTGAGGAGGAGATTT
TTGCACCTGAAAAAGGCAGCCATAGTTTTCCAGAAGCAACTCAGAGGTCAGATTGCTCGGAGAGTTTACA
GACAATTGCTGGCAGAGAAAAGGGAGCAAGAAGAAAAGAAGAAACAGGAAGAGGAAGAAAAGAAGAAACG
GGAGGAAGAAGAAAGAGAAAGAGAGAGAGAGCGAAGAGAAGCCGAGCTCCGCGCCCAGCAGGAAGAAGAA
ACGAGGAAGCAGCAAGAACTCGAAGCCTTGCAGAAGAGCCAGAAGGAAGCTGAACTGACCCGTGAACTGG
AGAAACAGAAGGAAAATAAGCAGGTGGAAGAGATCCTCCGTCTGGAGAAAGAAATCGAGGACCTGCAGCG
CATGAAGGAGCAGCAGGAGCTGTCGCTGACCGAGGCTTCCCTGCAGAAGCTGCAGGAGCGGCGGGACCAG
GAGCTCCGCAGGCTGGAGGAGGAAGCGTGCAGGGCGGCCCAGGAGTTCCTCGAGTCCCTCAATTTCGACG
AGATCGACGAGTGTGTCCGGAATATCGAGCGGTCCCTGTCGGTGGGAAGCGAATTTTCCAGCGAGCTGGC
TGAGAGCGCATGCGAGGAGAAGCCCAACTTCAACTTCAGCCAGCCCTACCCAGAGGAGGAGGTCGATGAG
GGCTTCGAAGCCGACGACGACGCCTTCAAGGACTCCCCCAACCCCAGCGAGCACGGCCACTCAGACCAGC
GAACAAGTGGCATCCGGACCAGCGATGACTCTTCAGAGGAGGACCCATACATGAACGACACGGTGGTGCC
CACCAGCCCCAGTGCGGACAGCACGGTGCTGCTCGCCCCATCAGTGCAGGACTCCGGGAGCCTACACAAC
TCCTCCAGCGGCGAGTCCACCTACTGCATGCCCCAGAACGCTGGGGACTTGCCCTCCCCAGACGGCGACT
ACGACTACGACCAGGATGACTATGAGGACGGTGCCATCACTTCCGGCAGCAGCGTGACCTTCTCCAACTC
CTACGGCAGCCAGTGGTCCCCCGACTACCGCTGCTCTGTGGGGACCTACAACAGCTCGGGTGCCTACCGG
TTCAGCTCTGAGGGGGCGCAGTCCTCGTTTGAAGATAGTGAAGAGGACTTTGATTCCAGGTTTGATACAG
ATGATGAGCTTTCATACCGGCGTGACTCTGTGTACAGCTGTGTCACTCTGCCGTATTTCCACAGCTTTCT
GTACATGAAAGGTGGCCTGATGAACTCTTGGAAACGCCGCTGGTGCGTCCTCAAGGATGAAACCTTCTTG
TGGTTCCGCTCCAAGCAGGAGGCCCTCAAGCAAGGCTGGCTCCACAAAAAAGGGGGGGGCTCCTCCACGC
TGTCCAGGAGAAATTGGAAGAAGCGCTGGTTTGTCCTCCGCCAGTCCAAGCTGATGTACTTTGAAAACGA
CAGCGAGGAGAAGCTCAAGGGCACCGTAGAAGTGCGAACGGCAAAAGAGATCATAGATAACACCACCAAG
GAGAATGGGATCGACATCATTATGGCCGATAGGACTTTCCACCTGATTGCAGAGTCCCCAGAAGATGCCA
GCCAGTGGTTCAGCGTGCTGAGTCAGGTCCACGCGTCCACGGACCAGGAGATCCAGGAGATGCATGATGA
GCAGGCAAACCCACAGAATGCTGTGGGCACCTTGGATGTGGGGCTGATTGATTCTGTGTGTGCCTCTGAC
AGCCCTGATAGACCCAACTCGTTTGTGATCATCACGGCCAACCGGGTGCTGCACTGCAACGCCGACACGC
CGGAGGAGATGCACCACTGGATAACCCTGCTGCAGAGGTCCAAAGGGGACACCAGAGTGGAGGGCCAGGA
ATTCATCGTGAGAGGATGGTTGCACAAAGAGGTGAAGAACAGTCCGAAGATGTCTTCACTGAAACTGAAG
AAACGGTGGTTTGTACTCACCCACAATTCCCTGGATTACTACAAGAGTTCAGAGAAGAACGCGCTCAAAC
TGGGGACCCTGGTCCTCAACAGCCTCTGCTCTGTCGTCCCCCCAGATGAGAAGATATTCAAAGAGACAGG
CTACTGGAACGTCACCGTGTACGGGCGCAAGCACTGTTACCGGCTCTACACCAAGCTGCTCAACGAGGCC
ACCCGGTGGTCCAGTGCCATTCAAAACGTGACTGACACCAAGGCCCCGATCGACACCCCCACCCAGCAGC
TGATTCAAGATATCAAGGAGAACTGCCTGAACTCGGATGTGGTGGAACAGATTTACAAGCGGAACCCGAT
CCTTCGATACACCCATCACCCCTTGCACTCCCCGCTCCTGCCCCTTCCGTATGGGGACATAAATCTCAAC
TTGCTCAAAGACAAAGGCTATACCACCCTTCAGGATGAGGCCATCAAGATATTCAATTCCCTGCAGCAAC
TGGAGTCCATGTCTGACCCAATTCCAATAATCCAGGGCATCCTACAGACAGGGCATGACCTGCGACCTCT
GCGGGACGAGCTGTACTGCCAGCTTATCAAACAGACCAACAAAGTGCCCCACCCCGGCAGTGTGGGCAAC
CTGTACAGCTGGCAGATCCTGACATGCCTGAGCTGCACCTTCCTGCCGAGTCGAGGGATTCTCAAGTATC
TCAAGTTCCATCTGAAAAGGATACGGGAACAGTTTCCAGGAACCGAGATGGAAAAATACGCTCTCTTCAC
TTACGAATCTCTTAAGAAAACCAAATGCCGAGAGTTTGTGCCTTCCCGAGATGAAATAGAAGCTCTGATC
CACAGGCAGGAAATGACATCCACGGTCTATTGCCATGGCGGCGGCTCCTGCAAGATCACCATCAACTCCC
ACACCACTGCTGGGGAGGTGGTGGAGAAGCTGATCCGAGGCCTGGCCATGGAGGACAGCAGGAACATGTT
TGCTTTGTTTGAATACAACGGCCACGTCGACAAAGCCATTGAAAGTCGAACCGTCGTAGCTGATGTCTTA
GCCAAGTTTGAAAAGCTGGCTGCCACATCCGAGGTTGGGGACCTGCCATGGAAATTCTACTTCAAACTTT
ACTGCTTCCTGGACACAGACAACGTGCCAAAAGACAGTGTGGAGTTTGCATTTATGTTTGAACAGGCCCA
CGAAGCGGTTATCCATGGCCACCATCCAGCCCCGGAAGAAAACCTCCAGGTTCTTGCTGCCCTGCGACTC
CAGTATCTGCAGGGGGATTATACTCTGCACGCTGCCATCCCACCTCTCGAAGAGGTTTATTCCCTGCAGA
GACTCAAGGCCCGCATCAGCCAGTCAACCAAAACCTTCACCCCTTGTGAACGGCTGGAGAAGAGGCGGAC
GAGCTTCCTAGAGGGGACCCTGAGGCGGAGCTTCCGGACAGGATCCGTGGTCCGGCAGAAGGTCGAGGAG
GAGCAGATGCTGGACATGTGGATTAAGGAAGAAGTCTCCTCTGCTCGAGCCAGTATCATTGACAAGTGGA
GGAAATTTCAGGGAATGAACCAGGAACAGGCCATGGCCAAGTACATGGCCTTGATCAAGGAGTGGCCTGG
CTATGGCTCGACGCTGTTTGATGTGGAGTGCAAGGAAGGTGGCTTCCCTCAGGAACTCTGGTTGGGTGTC
AGCGCGGACGCCGTCTCCGTCTACAAGCGTGGAGAGGGAAGACCACTGGAAGTCTTCCAGTATGAACACA
TCCTCTCTTTTGGGGCACCCCTGGCGAATACGTATAAGATCGTGGTCGATGAGAGGGAGCTGCTCTTTGA
AACCAGTGAGGTGGTGGATGTGGCCAAGCTCATGAAAGCCTACATCAGCATGATCGTGAAGAAGCGCTAC
AGCACGACACGCTCCGCCAGCAGCCAGGGCAGCTCCAGGTGAAGGCGGTCTAGAGGGCCCGTTTAAACCC
GCTGATCAGCCTCGACTGTGCCTTCTAGTTGCCAGCCATCTGTTGTTTGCCCCTCCCCCGTGCCTTCCTT
GACCCTGGAAGGTGCCACTCCCACTGTCCTTTCCTAATAAAATGAGGAAATTGCATCGCATTGTCTGAGT
AGGTGTCATTCTATTCTGGGGGGTGGGGTGGGGCAGGACAGCAAGGGGGAGGATTGGGAAGACAATAGCA
GGCATGCTGGGGATGCGGTGGGCTCTATGGCTTCTGAGGCGGAAAGAACCAGCTGGGGCTCTAGGGGGTA
TCCCC
[124 nt withheld, positions 8336-8459]
C
[91 nt withheld, positions 8461-8551]
A
[49 nt withheld, positions 8553-8601]
CCTTTGACGTTGGAGTCCACGTTCTTT
[37 nt withheld, positions 8629-8665]
ACCCTATCTCGGTCTATTCTTTTGATTTATAAGGGATTTTGCCGATTTCGGCCTATTGGTTAAAAAATGA
GCTGATTTAACAAAAATTTAACGCGAATTAATTCTGTGGAATGTGTGTCAGTTAGGGTGTGGAAAGTCCC
CAGGCTCCCCAGCAGGCAGAAGTATGCAAAGCATGCATCTCAATTAGTCAGCAACCAGGTGTGGAAAGTC
CCCAGGCTCCCCAGCAGGCAGAAGTATGCAAAGCATGCATCTCAATTAGTCAGCAACCATAGTCCCGCCC
CTAACTCCGCCCATCCCGCCCCTAACTCCGCCCAGTTCCGCCCATTCTCCGCCCCATGGCTGACTAATTT
TTTTTATTTATGCAGAGGCCGAGGCCGCCTCTGCCTCTGAGCTATTCCAGAAGTAGTGAGGAGGCTTTTT
TGGAGGCCTAGGCTTTTGCAAAAAGCTCCCGGGAGCTTGTATATCCATTTTCGGATCTGATCAAGAGACA
GGATGAGGATCGTTTCGCATGATTGAACAAGATGGATTGCACGCAGGTTCTCCGGCCGCTTGGGTGGAGA
GGCTATTCGGCTATGACTGGGCACAACAGACAATCGGCTGCTCTGATGCCGCCGTGTTCCGGCTGTCAGC
GCAGGGGCGCCCGGTTCTTTTTGTCAAGACCGACCTGTCCGGTGCCCTGAATGAACTGCAGGACGAGGCA
GCGCGGCTATCGTGGCTGGCCACGACGGGCGTTCCTTGCGCAGCTGTGCTCGACGTTGTCACTGAAGCGG
GAAGGGACTGGCTGCTATTGGGCGAAGTGCCGGGGCAGGATCTCCTGTCATCTCACCTTGCTCCTGCCGA
GAAAGTATCCATCATGGCTGATGCAATGCGGCGGCTGCATACGCTTGATCCGGCTACCTGCCCATTCGAC
CACCAAGCGAAACATCGCATCGAGCGAGCACGTACTCGGATGGAAGCCGGTCTTGTCGATCAGGATGATC
TGGACGAAGAGCATCAGGGGCTCGCGCCAGCCGAACTGTTCGCCAGGCTCAAGGCGCGCATGCCCGACGG
CGAGGATCTCGTCGTGACCCATGGCGATGCCTGCTTGCCGAATATCATGGTGGAAAATGGCCGCTTTTCT
GGATTCATCGACTGTGGCCGGCTGGGTGTGGCGGACCGCTATCAGGACATAGCGTTGGCTACCCGTGATA
TTGCTGAAGAGCTTGGCGGCGAATGGGCTGACCGCTTCCTCGTGCTTTACGGTATCGCCGCTCCCGATTC
GCAGCGCATCGCCTTCTATCGCCTTCTTGACGAGTTCTTCTGAGCGGGACTCTGGGGTTCGAAATGACCG
ACCAAGCGACGCCCAACCTGCCATCACGAGATTTCGATTCCACCGCCGCCTTCTATGAAAGGTTGGGCTT
CGGAATCGTTTTCCGGGACGCCGGCTGGATGATCCTCCAGCGCGGGGATCTCATGCTGGAGTTCTTCGCC
CACCCCAACTTGTTTATTGCAGCTTATAATGGTTACAAATAAAGCAATAGCATCACAAATTTCACAAATA
AAGCATTTTTTTCACTGCATTCTAGTTGTGGTTTGTCCAAACTCATCAATGTATCTTATCATGTCTGTAT
ACCGTCGACCTCTAGCTAGAGCTTGGCGTAATCATGGTCATAGCTGTTTCCTGTGTGAAATTGTTATCCG
CTCACAATTCCACACAACATACGAGCCGGAAGCATAAAGTGTAAAGCCTGGGGTGCCTAATGAGTGAGCT
AACTCACATTAATTGCGTTGCGCTCACTGCCCGCTTTCCAGTCGGGAAACCTGTCGTGCCAGCTGCATTA
ATGAATCGGCCAACGCGCGGGGAGAGGCGGTTTGCGTATTGGGCGCTCTTCCGCTTCCTCGCTCACTGAC
TCGCTGCGCTCGGTCGTTCGGCTGCGGCGAGCGGTATCAGCTCACTCAAAGGCGGTAATACGGTTATCCA
CAGAATCAGGGGATAACGCAGGAAAGAACATGTGAGCAAAAGGCCAGCAAAAGGCCAGGAACCGTAAAAA
GGCCGCGTTGCTGGCGTTTTTCCATAGGCTCCGCCCCCCTGACGAGCATCACAAAAATCGACGCTCAAGT
CAGAGGTGGCGAAACCCGACAGGACTATAAAGATACCAGGCGTTTCCCCCTGGAAGCTCCCTCGTGCGCT
CTCCTGTTCCGACCCTGCCGCTTACCGGATACCTGTCCGCCTTTCTCCCTTCGGGAAGCGTGGCGCTTTC
TCATAGCTCACGCTGTAGGTATCTCAGTTCGGTGTAGGTCGTTCGCTCCAAGCTGGGCTGTGTGCACGAA
CCCCCCGTTCAGCCCGACCGCTGCGCCTTATCCGGTAACTATCGTCTTGAGTCCAACCCGGTAAGACACG
ACTTATCGCCACTGGCAGCAGCCACTGGTAACAGGATTAGCAGAGCGAGGTATGTAGGCGGTGCTACAGA
GTTCTTGAAGTGGTGGCCTAACTACGGCTACACTAGAAGAACAGTATTTGGTATCTGCGCTCTGCTGAAG
CCAGTTACCTTCGGAAAAAGAGTTGGTAGCTCTTGATCCGGCAAACAAACCACCGCTGGTAGCGGTGGTT
TTTTTGTTTGCAAGCAGCAGATTACGCGCAGAAAAAAAGGATCTCAAGAAGATCCTTTGATCTTTTCTAC
GGGGTCTGACGCTCAGTGGAACGAAAACTCACGTTAAGGGATTTTGGTCATGAGATTATCAAAAAGGATC
TTCACCTAGATCCTTTTAAATTAAAAATGAAGTTTTAAATCAATCTAAAGTATATATGAGTAAACTTGGT
CTGACAGTTACCAATGCTTAATCAGTGAGGCACCTATCTCAGCGATCTGTCTATTTCGTTCATCCATAGT
TGCCTGACTCCCCGTCGTGTAGATAACTACGATACGGGAGGGCTTACCATCTGGCCCCAGTGCTGCAATG
ATACCGCGAGACCCACGCTCACCGGCTCCAGATTTATCAGCAATAAACCAGCCAGCCGGAAGGGCCGAGC
GCAGAAGTGGTCCTGCAACTTTATCCGCCTCCATCCAGTCTATTAATTGTTGCCGGGAAGCTAGAGTAAG
TAGTTCGCCAGTTAATAGTTTGCGCAACGTTGTTGCCATTGCTACAGGCATCGTGGTGTCACGCTCGTCG
TTTGGTATGGCTTCATTCAGCTCCGGTTCCCAACGATCAAGGCGAGTTACATGATCCCCCATGTTGTGCA
AAAAAGCGGTTAGCTCCTTCGGTCCTCCGATCGTTGTCAGAAGTAAGTTGGCCGCAGTGTTATCACTCAT
GGTTATGGCAGCACTGCATAATTCTCTTACTGTCATGCCATCCGTAAGATGCTTTTCTGTGACTGGTGAG
TACTCAACCAAGTCATTCTGAGAATAGTGTATGCGGCGACCGAGTTGCTCTTGCCCGGCGTCAATACGGG
ATAATACCGCGCCACATAGCAGAACTTTAAAAGTGCTCATCATTGGAAAACGTTCTTCGGGGCGAAAACT
CTCAAGGATCTTACCGCTGTTGAGATCCAGTTCGATGTAACCCACTCGTGCACCCAACTGATCTTCAGCA
TCTTTTACTTTCACCAGCGTTTCTGGGTGAGCAAAAACAGGAAGGCAAAATGCCGCAAAAAAGGGAATAA
GGGCGACACGGAAATGTTGAATACTCATACTCTTCCTTTTTCAATATTATTGAAGCATTTATCAGGGTTA
TTGTCTCATGAGCGGATACATATTTGAATGTATTTAGAAAAATAAACAAATAGGGGTTCCGCGCACATTT
CCCCGAAAAGTGCCACCTGACGTC
