>Addgene plasmid #145179 | mScarlet-MYO10 | depositor partial sequence | sequence record 287286 | CMV-F 5'-CGCAAATGGGCGGTAGGCGTG-3
CCCACTGCTTACTGGCTTATCGAAATTAATACGACTCACTATAGGGAGACCCAAGCTGGCTAGCGTTTAA
ACTTAAGCTTACCATGGGGGGTTCTCATCATCATCATCATCATGGTATGGCTAGCATGACTGGTGGACAG
CAAATGGGTCGGGATCTGTACGACGATGACGATAAGGTACCAATGTTACTAGTATGGTGAGCAAGGGCGA
GGCAGTGATCAAGGAGTTCATGCGGTTCAAGGTGCACATGGAGGGCTCCATGAACGGCCACGAGTTCGAG
ATCGAGGGCGAGGGCGAGGGCCGCCCCTACGAGGGCACCCAGACCGCCAAGCTGAAGGTGACCAAGGGTG
GCCCCCTGCCCTTCTCCTGGGACATCCTGTCCCCTCAGTTCATGTACGGCTCCAGGGCCTTCACCAAGCA
CCCCGCCGACATCCCCGACTACTATAAGCAGTCCTTCCCCGAGGGCTTCAAGTGGGAGCGCGTGATGAAC
TTCGAGGACGGCGGCGCCGTGACCGTGACCCAGGACACCTCCCTGGAGGACGGCACCCTGATCTACAAGG
TGAAGCTCCGCGGCACCAACTTCCCTCCTGACGGCCCCGTAATGCAGAAGAAGACAATGGGCTGGGAAGC
GTCCACCGAGCGGTTGTACCCCGAGGACGGCGTGCTGAAGGGCGACATTAAGATGGCCCTGCGCCTGAAG
GACGGCGGCCGCTACCTGGCGGACTTCAAGACCACCTACAAGGCCAAGAAGCCCGTGCAGATGCCCGGCG
CCTACAACGTCGACCGCAAGTTGGACATCACCTCCCACAACGAGGACTACACCGTGGTGGAACAGTACGA
ACGCTCCGAGGGCCGCCACTCCACCGGCGGCATGGACGAGCTGTACAAGTCCGGACTCAGATCCTACCCC
TATGATGTGCCTGACTATGCCGGACACGGACACGGCCACCTGGTGCCCAGGGGCAGCAGATCTCGAGCTC
AAGCTTCGAATTCTGCAGTCGACGGTACCATGGATAACTTCTTCACCGAGGGAACACGGGTCTGGCTGAG
AGAAAATGGCCAGCATTTTCCAAGTACTGTAAATTCCTGTGCAGAAGGCATCGTCGTCTTCCGGACAGAC
TATGGTCAGGTATTCACTTACAAGCAGAGCACAATTACCCACCAGAAGGTGACTGCTATGCACCCCACGA
ACGAGGAGGGCGTGGATGACATGGCGTCCTTGACAGAGCTCCATGGCGGCTCCATCATGTATAACTTATT
CCAGCGGTATAAGAGAAATCAAATATATACCTACATCGGCTCCATCCTGGCCTCCGTGAACCCCTACCAG
CCCATCGCCGGGCTGTACGAGCCTGCCACCATGGAGCAGTACAGCCGGCGCCACCTGGGCGAGCTGCCCC
CGCACATCTTCGCCATCGCCAACGAGTGCTACCGCTGCCTGTGGAAGCGCTACGACAACCAGTGCATCCT
CATCAGTGGTGAAAGTGGGGCAGGTAAAACCGAAAGCACTAAATTGATCCTCAAGTTTCTGTCAGTCATC
AGTCAACAGTCTTTGGAATTGTCCTTAAAGGAGAAGACATCCTGTGTTGAACGAGCTATTCTTGAAAGCA
GCCCCATCATGGAAGCTTTCGG
